Addgene plasmid #220872: CD55-Delta3
Purpose: Expresses CD55 variant in mammalian cells
Depositing lab: Ferenc Scheeren. Depositing organization: Leiden University Medical Center.
Backbone
  Vector backbone: mEGFP-C1
  Backbone size w/o insert (bp): 4712
  Total vector size (bp): 5866
  Vector type: Mammalian Expression
  Selectable markers: Neomycin (select with G418)
Growth in bacteria
  Bacterial resistance: Kanamycin, 50 μg/mL
  Growth temperature: 37°C
  Growth strain: DH5alpha
  Copy number: High Copy
Gene/Insert
  Gene/Insert name: CD55 Delta-3
  Species: H. sapiens (human)
  Insert size (bp): 585
  Mutation: Delta-3, short consensus repeat (SCR) domains 1, 2 and 3 are deleted: amino acids (35 to 221)
  Promoter: CMV
  Tag / fusion protein: EGFP (C terminal on backbone)
  Cloning method: Gibson Cloning
  Sequencing primers: 5′ CGCAAATGGGCGGTAGGCGTG; 3′ GCATTCCTTTGGCGAGAG
Resource information
  A portion of this plasmid was derived from a plasmid made by: ORFeome collection library from Horizon Discovery
Terms and licenses: Academic/Nonprofit Terms; Industry Terms: Not Available to Industry
How to cite: CD55-Delta3 was a gift from Ferenc Scheeren (Addgene plasmid # 220872 ; http://n2t.net/addgene:220872 ; RRID:Addgene_220872)
