[The description below was written by a language model from this plasmid's Addgene catalogue record and pLannotate feature annotations shown in this document.]
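Description:
CD55-Delta3 is a mammalian expression plasmid built on the mEGFP-C1 backbone (5,866 bp in total) that expresses a truncated form of human CD55, also known as decay-accelerating factor. The roughly 585 bp insert carries the Delta-3 deletion, which removes amino acids 35 to 221 and with them short consensus repeat (SCR) domains 1, 2 and 3. It was introduced by Gibson cloning, and part of the plasmid derives from a commercial ORFeome collection clone. Transcription is driven by the CMV immediate early enhancer and promoter and terminated by the SV40 polyadenylation signal.

The catalogue lists EGFP as a C-terminal fusion tag on the backbone, but the feature table shows a different arrangement. The CD55 fragment is followed by an EMCV internal ribosome entry site (IRES2) and then monomeric EGFP (A206K). This layout indicates a bicistronic transcript from which the CD55 variant and mEGFP would be translated as separate proteins, with fluorescence marking transfected cells rather than tagging CD55 itself. The short large T antigen, ble and bGH poly(A) fragments are most likely annotation remnants of backbone sequence, not functional parts.

The plasmid is propagated in E. coli through a high-copy ColE1/pUC-type origin, and an f1 origin is also present. A single NeoR/KanR (Tn5 aminoglycoside phosphotransferase) gene sits behind tandem bacterial and SV40 early promoters and is followed by an HSV TK poly(A) signal. It provides kanamycin selection in bacteria and G418 selection in mammalian cells. The stated purpose is simply expression of the CD55 variant in mammalian cells. A domain deletion of this kind suits mapping which SCR domains a given function requires, although the record does not describe a specific application.
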