Features (pLannotate 1.2.2; 16 found; start..end, strand, type, name):
     95..298     +  promoter       CMV promoter: human cytomegalovirus (CMV) immediate early promoter
    321..348     +  misc_feature   MCS (fragment): multiple cloning site
    355..936     +  CDS            CD55 (fragment): DAF_HUMAN - Also known as CR, DAF. Experimental evidence at protein level: Swiss-Prot protein existence level 1. (Microbial infection) Acts as a receptor for Human echoviruses 6, 7, 11, 12, 20 and 21. From Homo sapiens (Human).
    947..1533    +  misc_feature   IRES2: internal ribosome entry site (IRES) of the encephalomyocarditis virus (EMCV)
   1543..2262    +  CDS            mEGFP: enhanced GFP with monomerizing A206K mutation (Zacharias et al., 2002) mammalian codon-optimized
   2278..2361    +  CDS            large T antigen (fragment): large T antigen from SV40 (simian virus 40)
   2384..2505    +  polyA_signal   SV40 poly(A) signal: SV40 polyadenylation signal
   2539..2967    -  rep_origin     f1 ori (sequence partly withheld): f1 bacteriophage origin of replication; arrow indicates direction of (+) strand synthesis
   2994..3098    +  promoter       AmpR promoter: bla
   3100..3457    +  promoter       SV40 promoter: SV40 enhancer and early promoter
   3492..4286    +  CDS            NeoR/KanR: aminoglycoside phosphotransferase from Tn5; aph(3')-II (or nptII); confers resistance to neomycin, kanamycin, and G418 (Geneticin®)
   4307..4459    +  CDS            ble (fragment): BLE_KLEPN - Experimental evidence at protein level: Swiss-Prot protein existence level 1. Binding protein with a strong affinity to the bleomycin family of antibiotics. Binds to CL990; an antimitotic-antibiotic compound. From Klebsiella pneumoniae.
   4518..4565    +  polyA_signal   HSV TK poly(A) signal: herpes simplex virus thymidine kinase polyadenylation signal (Cole and Stacy, 1985)
   4656..4672    -  polyA_signal   bGH poly(A) signal (fragment): bovine growth hormone polyadenylation signal
   4894..5482    +  rep_origin     ori: high-copy-number ColE1/pMB1/pBR322/pUC origin of replication
   5657..94      +  enhancer       CMV enhancer (across the origin): human cytomegalovirus immediate early enhancer
>Addgene plasmid #220872 | CD55-Delta3 | addgene full sequence | sequence record 443043 | Addgene NGS Result
TAAATGGCCCGCCTGGCATTATGCCCAGTACATGACCTTATGGGACTTTCCTACTTGGCAGTACATCTAC
GTATTAGTCATCGCTATTACCATGGTGATGCGGTTTTGGCAGTACATCAATGGGCGTGGATAGCGGTTTG
ACTCACGGGGATTTCCAAGTCTCCACCCCATTGACGTCAATGGGAGTTTGTTTTGGCACCAAAATCAACG
GGACTTTCCAAAATGTCGTAACAACTCCGCCCCATTGACGCAAATGGGCGGTAGGCGTGTACGGTGGGAG
GTCTATATAAGCAGAGCTGGTTTAGTGAACCGTCAGATCCGCTAGCGCTACCGGACTCAGATCTCGAGGC
CACCATGACCGTCGCGCGGCCGAGCGTGCCCGCGGCGCTGCCCCTCCTCGGGGAGCTGCCCCGGCTGCTG
CTGCTGGTGCTGTTGTGCCTGCCGGCCGTGTGGGGTGAAATTTATTGTCCAGCACCACCACAAATTGACA
ATGGAATAATTCAAGGGGAACGTGACCATTATGGATATAGACAGTCTGTAACGTATGCATGTAATAAAGG
ATTCACCATGATTGGAGAGCACTCTATTTATTGTACTGTGAATAATGATGAAGGAGAGTGGAGTGGCCCA
CCACCTGAATGCAGAGGAAAATCTCTAACTTCCAAGGTCCCACCAACAGTTCAGAAACCTACCACAGTAA
ATGTTCCAACTACAGAAGTCTCACCAACTTCTCAGAAAACCACCACAAAAACCACCACACCAAATGCTCA
AGCAACACGGAGTACACCTGTTTCCAGGACAACCAAGCATTTTCATGAAACAACCCCAAATAAAGGAAGT
GGAACCACTTCAGGTACTACCCGCCTTCTATCTGGGCACACGTGTTTCACGTTGACAGGTTTGCTTGGGA
CGCTAGTAACCATGGGCTTGCTGACTTAGGGATCCGCCCCTCTCCCTCCCCCCCCCCTAACGTTACTGGC
CGAAGCCGCTTGGAATAAGGCCGGTGTGCGTTTGTCTATATGTTATTTTCCACCATATTGCCGTCTTTTG
GCAATGTGAGGGCCCGGAAACCTGGCCCTGTCTTCTTGACGAGCATTCCTAGGGGTCTTTCCCCTCTCGC
CAAAGGAATGCAAGGTCTGTTGAATGTCGTGAAGGAAGCAGTTCCTCTGGAAGCTTCTTGAAGACAAACA
ACGTCTGTAGCGACCCTTTGCAGGCAGCGGAACCCCCCACCTGGCGACAGGTGCCTCTGCGGCCAAAAGC
CACGTGTATAAGATACACCTGCAAAGGCGGCACAACCCCAGTGCCACGTTGTGAGTTGGATAGTTGTGGA
AAGAGTCAAATGGCTCTCCTCAAGCGTATTCAACAAGGGGCTGAAGGATGCCCAGAAGGTACCCCATTGT
ATGGGATCTGATCTGGGGCCTCGGTACACATGCTTTACATGTGTTTAGTCGAGGTTAAAAAAACGTCTAG
GCCCCCCGAACCACGGGGACGTGGTTTTCCTTTGAAAAACACGATGATAATATGGCCACAACCATGGCCA
CCATGGTGAGCAAGGGCGAGGAGCTGTTCACCGGGGTGGTGCCCATCCTGGTCGAGCTGGACGGCGACGT
AAACGGCCACAAGTTCAGCGTGTCCGGCGAGGGCGAGGGCGATGCCACCTACGGCAAGCTGACCCTGAAG
TTCATCTGCACCACCGGCAAGCTGCCCGTGCCCTGGCCCACCCTCGTGACCACCCTGACCTACGGCGTGC
AGTGCTTCAGCCGCTACCCCGACCACATGAAGCAGCACGACTTCTTCAAGTCCGCCATGCCCGAAGGCTA
CGTCCAGGAGCGCACCATCTTCTTCAAGGACGACGGCAACTACAAGACCCGCGCCGAGGTGAAGTTCGAG
GGCGACACCCTGGTGAACCGCATCGAGCTGAAGGGCATCGACTTCAAGGAGGACGGCAACATCCTGGGGC
ACAAGCTGGAGTACAACTACAACAGCCACAACGTCTATATCATGGCCGACAAGCAGAAGAACGGCATCAA
GGTGAACTTCAAGATCCGCCACAACATCGAGGACGGCAGCGTGCAGCTCGCCGACCACTACCAGCAGAAC
ACCCCCATCGGCGACGGCCCCGTGCTGCTGCCCGACAACCACTACCTGAGCACCCAGTCCAAGCTGAGCA
AAGACCCCAACGAGAAGCGCGATCACATGGTCCTGCTGGAGTTCGTGACCGCCGCCGGGATCACTCTCGG
CATGGACGAGCTGTACAAGTAAGCGGCCGCGACTCTAGATCATAATCAGCCATACCACATTTGTAGAGGT
TTTACTTGCTTTAAAAAACCTCCCACACCTCCCCCTGAACCTGAAACATAAAATGAATGCAATTGTTGTT
GTTAACTTGTTTATTGCAGCTTATAATGGTTACAAATAAAGCAATAGCATCACAAATTTCACAAATAAAG
CATTTTTTTCACTGCATTCTAGTTGTGGTTTGTCCAAACTCATCAATGTATCTTAAGGCGTAAATTGTAA
GCGTTAATATTTTGTTAAAATTCGCGTTAAATTTTTGTTAAATCAGCTCATTTTTTAACCAATAGGCCGA
AATCGGCAAAATCCCTTATAAATCAAAAGAATAGACCGAGATAGGGT
[37 nt withheld, positions 2638-2674]
AAAGAACGTGGACTCCAACGTCAAAGG
[49 nt withheld, positions 2702-2750]
T
[91 nt withheld, positions 2752-2842]
G
[124 nt withheld, positions 2844-2967]
CAGGTGGCACTTTTCGGGGAAATGTGCGCGGAACCCCTATTTGTTTATTTTTCTAAATACATTCAAATAT
GTATCCGCTCATGAGACAATAACCCTGATAAATGCTTCAATAATATTGAAAAAGGAAGAGTCCTGAGGCG
GAAAGAACCAGCTGTGGAATGTGTGTCAGTTAGGGTGTGGAAAGTCCCCAGGCTCCCCAGCAGGCAGAAG
TATGCAAAGCATGCATCTCAATTAGTCAGCAACCAGGTGTGGAAAGTCCCCAGGCTCCCCAGCAGGCAGA
AGTATGCAAAGCATGCATCTCAATTAGTCAGCAACCATAGTCCCGCCCCTAACTCCGCCCATCCCGCCCC
TAACTCCGCCCAGTTCCGCCCATTCTCCGCCCCATGGCTGACTAATTTTTTTTATTTATGCAGAGGCCGA
GGCCGCCTCGGCCTCTGAGCTATTCCAGAAGTAGTGAGGAGGCTTTTTTGGAGGCCTAGGCTTTTGCAAA
GATCGATCAAGAGACAGGATGAGGATCGTTTCGCATGATTGAACAAGATGGATTGCACGCAGGTTCTCCG
GCCGCTTGGGTGGAGAGGCTATTCGGCTATGACTGGGCACAACAGACAATCGGCTGCTCTGATGCCGCCG
TGTTCCGGCTGTCAGCGCAGGGGCGCCCGGTTCTTTTTGTCAAGACCGACCTGTCCGGTGCCCTGAATGA
ACTGCAAGACGAGGCAGCGCGGCTATCGTGGCTGGCCACGACGGGCGTTCCTTGCGCAGCTGTGCTCGAC
GTTGTCACTGAAGCGGGAAGGGACTGGCTGCTATTGGGCGAAGTGCCGGGGCAGGATCTCCTGTCATCTC
ACCTTGCTCCTGCCGAGAAAGTATCCATCATGGCTGATGCAATGCGGCGGCTGCATACGCTTGATCCGGC
TACCTGCCCATTCGACCACCAAGCGAAACATCGCATCGAGCGAGCACGTACTCGGATGGAAGCCGGTCTT
GTCGATCAGGATGATCTGGACGAAGAGCATCAGGGGCTCGCGCCAGCCGAACTGTTCGCCAGGCTCAAGG
CGAGCATGCCCGACGGCGAGGATCTCGTCGTGACCCATGGCGATGCCTGCTTGCCGAATATCATGGTGGA
AAATGGCCGCTTTTCTGGATTCATCGACTGTGGCCGGCTGGGTGTGGCGGACCGCTATCAGGACATAGCG
TTGGCTACCCGTGATATTGCTGAAGAGCTTGGCGGCGAATGGGCTGACCGCTTCCTCGTGCTTTACGGTA
TCGCCGCTCCCGATTCGCAGCGCATCGCCTTCTATCGCCTTCTTGACGAGTTCTTCTGAGCGGGACTCTG
GGGTTCGAAATGACCGACCAAGCGACGCCCAACCTGCCATCACGAGATTTCGATTCCACCGCCGCCTTCT
ATGAAAGGTTGGGCTTCGGAATCGTTTTCCGGGACGCCGGCTGGATGATCCTCCAGCGCGGGGATCTCAT
GCTGGAGTTCTTCGCCCACCCTAGGGGGAGGCTAACTGAAACACGGAAGGAGACAATACCGGAAGGAACC
CGCGCTATGACGGCAATAAAAAGACAGAATAAAACGCACGGTGTTGGGTCGTTTGTTCATAAACGCGGGG
TTCGGTCCCAGGGCTGGCACTCTGTCGATACCCCACCGAGACCCCATTGGGGCCAATACGCCCGCGTTTC
TTCCTTTTCCCCACCCCACCCCCCAAGTTCGGGTGAAGGCCCAGGGCTCGCAGCCAACGTCGGGGCGGCA
GGCCCTGCCATAGCCTCAGGTTACTCATATATACTTTAGATTGATTTAAAACTTCATTTTTAATTTAAAA
GGATCTAGGTGAAGATCCTTTTTGATAATCTCATGACCAAAATCCCTTAACGTGAGTTTTCGTTCCACTG
AGCGTCAGACCCCGTAGAAAAGATCAAAGGATCTTCTTGAGATCCTTTTTTTCTGCGCGTAATCTGCTGC
TTGCAAACAAAAAAACCACCGCTACCAGCGGTGGTTTGTTTGCCGGATCAAGAGCTACCAACTCTTTTTC
CGAAGGTAACTGGCTTCAGCAGAGCGCAGATACCAAATACTGTTCTTCTAGTGTAGCCGTAGTTAGGCCA
CCACTTCAAGAACTCTGTAGCACCGCCTACATACCTCGCTCTGCTAATCCTGTTACCAGTGGCTGCTGCC
AGTGGCGATAAGTCGTGTCTTACCGGGTTGGACTCAAGACGATAGTTACCGGATAAGGCGCAGCGGTCGG
GCTGAACGGGGGGTTCGTGCACACAGCCCAGCTTGGAGCGAACGACCTACACCGAACTGAGATACCTACA
GCGTGAGCTATGAGAAAGCGCCACGCTTCCCGAAGGGAGAAAGGCGGACAGGTATCCGGTAAGCGGCAGG
GTCGGAACAGGAGAGCGCACGAGGGAGCTTCCAGGGGGAAACGCCTGGTATCTTTATAGTCCTGTCGGGT
TTCGCCACCTCTGACTTGAGCGTCGATTTTTGTGATGCTCGTCAGGGGGGCGGAGCCTATGGAAAAACGC
CAGCAACGCGGCCTTTTTACGGTTCCTGGCCTTTTGCTGGCCTTTTGCTCACATGTTCTTTCCTGCGTTA
TCCCCTGATTCTGTGGATAACCGTATTACCGCCATGCATTAGTTATTAATAGTAATCAATTACGGGGTCA
TTAGTTCATAGCCCATATATGGAGTTCCGCGTTACATAACTTACGGTAAATGGCCCGCCTGGCTGACCGC
CCAACGACCCCCGCCCATTGACGTCAATAATGACGTATGTTCCCATAGTAACGCCAATAGGGACTTTCCA
TTGACGTCAATGGGTGGAGTATTTACGGTAAACTGCCCACTTGGCAGTACATCAAGTGTATCATATGCCA
AGTACGCCCCCTATTGACGTCAATGACGG
